>Addgene plasmid #43418 | II-TACT | depositor partial sequence | sequence record 58683 | II-TACT sequence 426 bps
CGTCTCGCTTAACCCCAGAGCAGGTCGTGGCCATTGCCTCGAATGGAGGGGGCAAACAGGCGTTGGAAAC
CGTACAACGATTGCTGCCGGTGCTGTGCCAAGCGCACGGACTCACCCCAGAGCAGGTCGTGGCAATCGCC
TCCAACATTGGCGGGAAACAGGCACTCGAGACTGTCCAGCGCCTGCTTCCCGTGCTGTGCCAAGCGCACG
GCCTCACCCCAGAGCAGGTCGTGGCGATCGCAAGCCACGACGGAGGAAAGCAAGCCTTGGAAACAGTACA
GAGGCTGTTGCCTGTGCTGTGCCAAGCGCACGGATTAACCCCAGAGCAGGTCGTGGCCATTGCCTCGAAT
GGAGGGGGCAAACAGGCGTTGGAAACCGTACAACGATTGCTGCCGGTGCTGTGCCAAGCGCACGGGCTCA
GAGACG
