>Addgene plasmid #43418 | II-TACT | addgene partial sequence | sequence record 60579 | M13-F20 5'-TGTAAAACGACGGCCAGT-3'
CTATAGGGCGAATTGGGCCCTCTAGATGCATGCTCGAGCGGCCGCCAGTGTGATGGATATCTGCAGAATT
CGCCCTTAGTATCTTTCCTGTGCCCACGTCTCTGAGCCCGTGCGCTTGGCACAGCACCGGCAGCAATCGT
TGTACGGTTTCCAACGCCTGTTTGCCCCCTCCATTCGAGGCAATGGCCACGACCTGCTCTGGGGTTAATC
CGTGCGCTTGGCACAGCACAGGCAACAGCCTCTGTACTGTTTCCAAGGCTTGCTTTCCTCCGTCGTGGCT
TGCGATCGCCACGACCTGCTCTGGGGTGAGGCCGTGCGCTTGGCACAGCACGGGAAGCAGGCGCTGGACA
GTCTCGAGTGCCTGTTTCCCGCCAATGTTGGAGGCGATTGCCACGACCTGCTCTGGGGTGAGTCCGTGCG
CTTGGCACAGCACCGGCAGCAATCGTTGTACGGTTTCCAACGCCTGTTTGCCCCCTCCATTCGAGGCAAT
GGCCACGACCTGCTCTGGGGTTAAGCGAGACGCGCTAGGACGGCATCTATATAAGGGCGAATTCCAGCAC
ACTGGCGGCCGTTACTAGTGGATCCGAGCTCGGTACCAAGCTTGGCGTAATCATGGTCATAGCTGTTTCC
TGTGTGAAATTGTTATCCGCTCACAATTCCACACAACATACGAGCCGGAAGCATAAAGTGTAAAGCCTGG
GGTGCCTAATGAGTGAGCTAACTCACATTAATTGCGTTGCGCTCACTGCCCGCTTTCCAGTCGGGAAACC
TGTCGTGCCAGCTGCATTAATGAATCGGCCAACGCGCGGGGAGAGGCGGTTTGCGTATTGGGCGCTCTTC
CGCTTCCTCGCTCACTGACTCGCTGCGCTCGGTCGTTCGGCTGCGGCGAGCGGTATCAGCTCACTCAAAG
GCGGTAATACGGTTATCCACAGAATCAGGGGATAACGCAGGAAAGAACATGTGAGCAAAAGGCCAGCAAA
AGGCCAGGAACC
