[The description below was written by a language model from this plasmid's Addgene catalogue record.]
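Description:
II-TACT is a bacterial cloning plasmid built on the pCRII-TOPO backbone (about 4 kb without insert), carrying a 426 bp synthetic insert introduced by TOPO cloning. It is a high-copy plasmid maintained in E. coli and carries both ampicillin and kanamycin resistance, as is standard for this backbone, so either or both antibiotics can be used for selection. No feature table accompanies the record, so the positions of the origin, resistance genes and flanking elements are not documented here. The listed sequencing primers (T7 on one side, M13 reverse on the other) match the usual pCRII-TOPO arrangement, in which the cloning site is flanked by phage promoter and universal primer sites that allow the insert to be verified from both ends.

The record gives the insert only the name II-TACT, describes it as synthetic, and does not state its composition. The plasmid was deposited with a publication describing a TALEN genome-editing system for making human stem cell-based disease models. In that context, the four-letter name and the insert size are consistent with a pre-assembled block of TALE repeat modules recognising the four-base sequence TACT, with the "II" prefix plausibly indicating its position in an ordered assembly. This reading is an inference from the name and context, not something the record states. There is no mammalian promoter, reporter or expression cassette indicated, and the vector type is listed purely as bacterial cloning. The plasmid is therefore best regarded as a storage and source plasmid for a modular DNA fragment, likely one member of a library of parts from which full-length TALEN arrays are assembled into a separate expression vector.
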