Addgene plasmid #43418: II-TACT
Depositing lab: Chad Cowan & Kiran Musunuru. Depositing organization: Harvard University. Publication: A TALEN Genome-Editing System for Generating Human Stem Cell-Based Disease Models. Ding Q, Lee YK, Schaefer EA, Peters DT, Veres A, Kim K, Kuperwasser N, Motola DL, Meissner TB, Hendriks WT, Trevisan M, Gupta RM, Moisan A, Banks E, Friesen M, Schinzel RT, Xia F, Tang A, Xia Y, Figueroa E, Wann A, Ahfeldt T, Daheron L, Zhang F, Rubin LL, Peng LF, Chung RT, Musunuru K, Cowan CA. Cell Stem Cell. 2012 Dec 12. pii: S1934-5909(12)00645-5. doi: 10.1016/j.stem.2012.11.011. PubMed 23246482.
Backbone
  Vector backbone: pCRII-TOPO
  Backbone manufacturer: Invitrogen
  Backbone size w/o insert (bp): 3973
  Vector type: Bacterial Cloning
Growth in bacteria
  Bacterial resistance: Ampicillin and Kanamycin, 100 & 50 μg/mL
  Growth temperature: 37°C
  Growth strain: Top10
  Copy number: High Copy
Gene/Insert
  Gene/Insert name: II-TACT
  Species: Synthetic
  Insert size (bp): 426
  Cloning method: TOPO Cloning
  Sequencing primers: 5′ T7; 3′ M13-rev
Terms and licenses: Academic/Nonprofit Terms; Industry Terms: Not Available to Industry
How to cite: II-TACT was a gift from Chad Cowan & Kiran Musunuru (Addgene plasmid # 43418 ; http://n2t.net/addgene:43418 ; RRID:Addgene_43418)
